Addgene plasmid #15137: RCAS GH6 (CC#152)
Depositing lab: Connie Cepko. Depositing organization: Harvard Medical School. Publication: Two homeobox genes define the domain of EphA3 expression in the developing chick retina. Schulte D, Cepko CL. Development. 2000 Dec . 127(23):5033-45. PubMed 11060230.
Backbone
  Vector backbone: RCASBP (A)
  Backbone size w/o insert (bp): 11600
  Vector type: Retroviral ; Avian expression
Growth in bacteria
  Bacterial resistance: Ampicillin, 100 μg/mL
  Growth temperature: 37°C
  Growth strain: DH5alpha
  Copy number: High Copy
Gene/Insert
  Gene/Insert name: GH6
  Species: G. gallus (chicken)
  Entrez Gene: HMX1 (a.k.a. GH6)
  Cloning method: Restriction Enzyme; 5′ cloning site ClaI (not destroyed); 3′ cloning site ClaI (not destroyed)
  Sequencing primers: 5′ n/a
Terms and licenses: Academic/Nonprofit Terms; Industry Terms: Not Available to Industry
How to cite: RCAS GH6 (CC#152) was a gift from Connie Cepko (Addgene plasmid # 15137 ; http://n2t.net/addgene:15137 ; RRID:Addgene_15137)
