[The description below was written by a language model from this plasmid's Addgene catalogue record.]
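Description:
RCAS GH6 (CC#152) is an avian retroviral expression plasmid built on the RCASBP(A) backbone, which the record lists at about 11.6 kb without insert. RCAS vectors are replication-competent proviral constructs derived from avian (Rous sarcoma/avian leukosis) retrovirus. The viral LTRs drive transcription, and the viral structural and enzymatic genes are retained. A foreign gene is carried at a ClaI site in the position normally occupied by src and is expressed from a spliced viral message. The "BP" designation refers to the Bryan high-titre polymerase variant, and "(A)" denotes the subgroup A envelope, which determines which avian cells can be infected. In bacteria the plasmid is maintained at high copy under ampicillin selection. No feature table is provided, so the exact positions of the LTRs, viral genes, origin and resistance marker are not documented here.

The insert is chicken GH6, annotated in the record as the homeobox gene HMX1. It was cloned into the ClaI site with ClaI retained at both ends, so the record does not by itself confirm insert orientation. No insert size, epitope tag or reporter is stated. Once introduced into permissive chicken cells or embryonic tissue, a vector of this type produces infectious virus that spreads to neighbouring cells, giving widespread and sustained misexpression of the cargo gene. The associated publication concerns two homeobox genes that define the domain of EphA3 expression in the developing chick retina. This points to use of the construct for ectopic GH6 expression in the embryonic chick retina, to study retinal patterning and the regulation of EphA3.
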