>Addgene plasmid #15137 | RCAS GH6 (CC#152) | addgene partial sequence | sequence record 21647 | RCAS-F 5'-ACATGGGTGGTGGTATAGCGCTTGCG-3'
CGAGGAGGAGGAAGACAGCTATTGGTAATTGTGAAATACGCTTTTGTCTGTGTGCTGCAGGAGCTGAGCT
GACTCTGCTGGTGGCCTCGCGTACCACTGTGGCATCGATTCTAGACCACTGTGGCCAGGCGGTAGCTGGG
ACGTGCAGCCGACCACCATGGCACAAGACAGGGAGTGTTTGTGCAGTGCTGGATTTCAGCGCGGTGATTA
CACTCAGGGAAATACGGACAGAAGCACCGCGGCCGCGAATTCGCGGCCGCCCGCGGGGCAGCGGGGAGCC
GAGGAGCCATCCTCCGGCGGAGCCGGGACCCCCCCTCCCGCAGCTGTTTTACCGACGATGCCGGACGAAG
CGACGGAAAACGCCGGCTCCACATCTGCCCGCGTCTCGTCCTTTTTCATCGAGGACCTGCTGGGCACCGA
AGGCGGCGGAGGGACGCGGAGGGCGGCGGCGGGAGGCGGAGGTGGGCGCGGAGCTCCGCGCTGCGGCCCC
CACTCCCCGCTGCGCCTCGGAGCCTCGGGCTGCCCGCTCCGCGACGCCGCCGTTCGCTGGTAGCGTCGAG
CTTTCTT
